>Addgene plasmid #26479 | pJC86.5-npy-5 | depositor partial sequence | sequence record 12510 | Author sequence
TTGATCGGGTATAACTGTAAAAGCGGAATAATCCTTCTCATGGCCGTCTTAGGTGCTTTGTGGCTAAGTG
GGATTCAAACAGACGACCGTGTCGACATCCGGAAATCTATATTCTCAAGTCCAGAAGCATTGAGGAGATA
TCTGTTACAAATGAATGAGTACCTGGCAATTGTTGCGCGTCCACGATATGGCAAGAGATCTCTACCCATC
GACAAGAACCAGCTGCAGTTTGATAACTATGAAAATTATTTTAAATGAATCCAGGAAACCAAATCTGCAC
TTTTCAATAATTTCACATTTTTATTAATTCATTGAATTAATTAAAAATTTGTTTAGAAAAAAAAAAAAAC
CCTATAGGAGTCGTATA
