>Addgene plasmid #26479 | pJC86.5-npy-5 | addgene partial sequence | sequence record 32666 | 26479 with T3
ATACGACTCACTATAGGTTTTTTTTTTTTTCTAAACAAATTTTTAATTAATTCAATGAATTAATAAAAAT
GTGAAATTATTGAAAAGTGCAGATTTGGTTTCCTGGATTCATTTAAAATAATTTTCATAGTTATCAAACT
GCAGCTGGTTCTTGTCGATGGGTAGAGATCTCTTGCCATATCGTGGACGCGCAACAATTGCCAGGTACTC
ATTCATTTGTAACAGATATCTCCTCAATGCTTCTGGACTTGAGAATATAGATTTCCGGATGTCGACACGG
TCGTCTGTTTGAATCCCACTTAGCCACATAGCACCTAAGACGGCCATGAGAAGGATTATTCCGCTTTTAC
AGTTATACCCGATCAAAAGGTCACTTCTATAGTGTCACCTAAATCCCCCTAATAGTGAGTC
