>Addgene plasmid #26479 | pJC86.5-npy-5 | addgene partial sequence | sequence record 32667 | 26479 with SP6
GGATAATCCTTCTCATGGCCGTCTTAGGTGCTATGTGGCTAAGTGGGATTCAAACAGACGACCGTGTCGA
CATCCGGAAATCTATATTCTCAAGTCCAGAAGCATTGAGGAGATATCTGTTACAAATGAATGAGTACCTG
GCAATTGTTGCGCGTCCACGATATGGCAAGAGATCTCTACCCATCGACAAGAACCAGCTGCAGTTTGATA
ACTATGAAAATTATTTTAAATGAATCCAGGAAACCAAATCTGCACTTTTCAATAATTTCACATTTTTATT
AATTCATTGAATTAATTAAAAATTTGTTTAGAAAAAAAAAAAAACCTATAGTGAGTCGTATTAATTCTGT
GCTCGCAAGGTCTCCCTTTAGTGAGGGTTAATTCTCCCTATAGTGAGTCG
