[The description below was written by a language model from this plasmid's Addgene catalogue record.]
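Description:
pJC86.5-npy-5 is a small, high-copy bacterial plasmid built on the pJC53.2 backbone (about 3.2 kb without insert), a T/A cloning vector designed for making double-stranded RNA and strand-specific riboprobes by in vitro transcription. It carries a 367 bp fragment of npy-5, a neuropeptide Y-like prohormone gene from the planarian Schmidtea mediterranea. The fragment was inserted at Eam1105I sites, which are used to generate the single-base overhangs needed for T/A cloning of PCR products and which were destroyed in the process. The plasmid is propagated in E. coli under ampicillin and kanamycin selection. No feature table is provided, so the origin of replication and the exact layout of the resistance genes are not stated in the record.

The functional logic of the vector lies in the phage RNA polymerase promoters around the cloning site. According to the depositor's notes, transcription with T7 RNA polymerase yields dsRNA, implying that T7 promoters drive transcription of both strands of the insert, while SP6 and T3 polymerases each produce single-stranded transcripts from opposite directions, giving sense or antisense probes. SP6 and T3 primer sites also serve for sequencing the insert. The orientation of npy-5 relative to these promoters is not recorded, so which polymerase gives the antisense probe must be determined from the sequence.

The construct comes from a genome-wide study of peptide hormones in planarian germline development. It is suited to RNA interference knockdown of npy-5 and to in situ hybridization mapping of its expression. The repository's quality-control sequence shows minor discrepancies with the depositor and NCBI sequences, reported not to affect function.
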