Addgene plasmid #26479: pJC86.5-npy-5
Depositing lab: Phillip Newmark. Depositing organization: University of Illinois at Urbana-Champaign. Publication: Genome-wide analyses reveal a role for peptide hormones in planarian germline development. Collins JJ, Hou X, Romanova EV, Lambrus BG, Miller CM, Saberi A, Sweedler JV, Newmark PA. PLoS Biol. 2010 . 8(10):e1000509. 10.1371/journal.pbio.1000509 PubMed 20967238.
Backbone
  Vector backbone: pJC53.2
  Backbone size w/o insert (bp): 3240
  Vector type: T/A Cloning Vector for dsRNA generation and the generation of sense and anti-sense probes
Growth in bacteria
  Bacterial resistance: Ampicillin and Kanamycin, 100 & 50 μg/mL
  Growth temperature: 37°C
  Growth strain: DH5alpha
  Copy number: High Copy
Gene/Insert
  Gene/Insert name: npy-5
  Species: S. mediterranea (planarian)
  Insert size (bp): 367
  GenBank ID: BK007008
  Cloning method: Restriction Enzyme; 5′ cloning site Eam1105I (destroyed during cloning); 3′ cloning site Eam1105I (destroyed during cloning)
  Sequencing primers: 5′ SP6; 3′ T3
Terms and licenses: Academic/Nonprofit Terms; Industry Terms: Not Available to Industry
Depositor comments: dsRNA can be generated by in vitro transcription with T7 RNA polymerase and single stranded probes can be generated with SP6 or T3 RNA polymerases. Addgene's quality control sequence has minor discrepancies with the provided depositor's sequence and NCBI; these do not affect plasmid function.
How to cite: pJC86.5-npy-5 was a gift from Phillip Newmark (Addgene plasmid # 26479 ; http://n2t.net/addgene:26479 ; RRID:Addgene_26479)
